>Addgene plasmid #23474 | pDONR223-ULK2 | depositor partial sequence | sequence record 11112 | Author sequence, M13pUC-fwd
ACTGATTTATTTTGACTGATAGTGACCTGTTCGTTGCAACAAATTGATGAGCAATGCTTTTTTATAATGC
CAACTTTGTACAAAAAAGTTGGCACCATGGAGGTGGTGGGTGACTTCGAGTACAGCAAGAGGGATCTCGT
GGGACACGGGGCCTTCGCCGTGGTCTTCCGGGGGCGGCACCGCCAGAAAACTGATTGGGAGGTAGCTATT
AAAAGTATTAATAAAAAGAACTTGTCAAAATCACAAATACTGCTTGGAAAGGAAATTAAAATCTTAAAGG
AACTTCAGCATGAAAATATTGTAGCACTCTATGATGTTCAGGAATTACCCAACTCTGTCTTTTTGGTGAT
GGAGTATTGCAATGGTGGAGACCTCGCAGATTATTTGCAAGCGAAAGGGACTCTCAGTGAAGACACGATC
AGAGTGTTTCTGCATCAGATTGCTGCTGCCATGCGAATCCTGCACAGCAAAGGAATCATCCACAGAGATC
TCAAACCACAGAACATCTTGCTGTCCTATGCCAATCGCAGAAAATCAAGTGTCAGTGGTATTCGCATCAA
AATAGCGGATTTTGGTTTTGCTCGTTACCTACATAGTAACATGATGGCTGCAACACTGTGTGGATCCCCG
ATGTACATGGCTCCTGAGGTTATTATGTCTCAACATTATGATGCTAAGGCTGACTTGTGGAGCATAGGAA
CAGTGATATACCAATGCCTAGTTGGAAAACCACCTTTTCAGGCCAATAGTCCTCAAGACTTAAAGATGTT
TTATGAAAAAAACAGGAGCTTAATGCCTAGTATTCCCAGAGAAACATCACCTTATTTGGCTAATCTCTTT
TGGGTTTGCTTCAGAGAAACCAAAAAGATAAGAATGGACTTTGAAGCGTTTTTAGCCATCCTTTTTCTTG
AG
