>Addgene plasmid #23474 | pDONR223-ULK2 | addgene partial sequence | sequence record 29337 | 23474 with M13pUC-fwd
TAATGATTTTATTTTGACTGATAGTGACCTGTTCGTTGCAACAAATTGATGAGCAATGCTTTTTTATAAT
GCCAACTTTGTACAAAAAAGTTGGCACCATGGAGGTGGTGGGTGACTTCGAGTACAGCAAGAGGGATCTC
GTGGGACACGGGGCCTTCGCCGTGGTCTTCCGGGGGCGGCACCGCCAGAAAACTGATTGGGAGGTAGCTA
TTAAAAGTATTAATAAAAAGAACTTGTCAAAATCACAAATACTGCTTGGAAAGGAAATTAAAATCTTAAA
GGAACTTCAGCATGAAAATATTGTAGCACTCTATGATGTTCAGGAATTACCCAACTCTGTCTTTTTGGTG
ATGGAGTATTGCAATGGTGGAGACCTCGCAGATTATTTGCAAGCGAAAGGGACTCTCAGTGAAGACACGA
TCAGAGTGTTTCTGCATCAGATTGCTGCTGCCATGCGAATCCTGCACAGCAAAGGAATCATCCACAGAGA
TCTCAAACCACAGAACATCTTGCTGTCCTATGCCAATCGCAGAAAATCAAGTGTCAGTGGTATTCGCATC
AAAATAGCGGATTTTGGTTTTGCTCGTTACCTACATAGTAACATGATGGCTGCAACCACTGTG
