>Addgene plasmid #23474 | pDONR223-ULK2 | depositor partial sequence | sequence record 46874 | Author sequence, M13-rev
GGGGGTTTAGGCTGGGATGGCAATAATGATTTTATTTTGACTGATAGTGACCTGTTCGTTGCAACAAATT
GATAAGCAATGCTTTCTTATAATGCCAACTTTGTACAAGAAAGTTGGCAACACGGTTGCGGTGCTATGGC
AGAGCGCCGACAGTCTTCTCTCAATACTACATTTATATTTATGCACATTTTCAATATCTGCAGGGTCCTG
TAGAATCCTACTTAGGCCTTCCAAAAGAAGGGCTGCCTTATGATAGCGATAAACAATATCTTCGGTCTGC
TGAAACATCTCATCCAGGGCTGCAGACTGAACCATTTCTACAGCACAATTATAGATGAGTTTCTCTGCAG
TCACACTGTTGATTTCATCAATAAACCTCTGTTTGTCAGAGAAGAATCGATTCAGCTTTTCTGTAAGTTT
CTTGCACATGGTGATGCAGAATTTATATCGTTCGTTCAGATTCTTGACAACTTGTTTCACAGCTGTGGAT
GGGCTCAGTTTCCCGGACTTGATCTGGGCTTTGGCAAGATGCAGAGAAGCCGCAAGCAGCTGTGCTGCTT
TCATGTACAACACCAGCTGCTCCACCCGCCCCCAGTCTTTGCTCAGCTGACTGATCTGGTCCACCACCAC
ACTCTCCTGGATCTGGTACAAGGACACAGCAGATGTGCACAGCTCANGGTTTCCTCCCCTCATGGCTGTC
AGGTCCAGCACACACTCAGTGAACATCAGCATCACATTCAGATGGCGTAAGGTGTCTGTGTGTTCCCGCT
CCATCAGCGTCTCCTCCGGCAGTTCAGGGGCTTCAAAGGTGATGAGCCCTCTAGGCTGGGGGGGTGAAGC
ACCGTAAGGCACGTATCTCAGGCTGGGAGCTGCCTCTGCTCCTGGAAAGGGAAAGACCCGAAGGCTTGGG
GCAAGCGGGGGACCCCACGCAA
