>Addgene plasmid #23474 | pDONR223-ULK2 | addgene partial sequence | sequence record 54279 | M13-rev 5'-CAGGAAACAGCTATGACC-3'
CAGCTGGATGGCAATAATGATTTTATTTTGACTGATAGTGACCTGTTCGTTGCAACAAATTGATAAGCAA
TGCTTTCTTATAATGCCAACTTTGTACAAGAAAGTTGGCAACACGGTTGCGGTGCTATGGCAGAGCGCCG
ACAGTCTTCTCTCAATACTACATTTATATTTATGCACATTTTCAATATCTGCAGGGTCCTGTAGAATCCT
ACTTAGGCCTTCCAAAAGAAGGGCTGCCTTATGATAGCGATAAACAATATCTTCGGTCTGCTGAAACATC
TCATCCAGGGCTGCAGACTGAACCATTTCTACAGCACAATTATAGATGAGTTTCTCTGCAGTCACACTGT
TGATTTCATCAATAAACCTCTGTTTGTCAGAGAAGAATCGATTCAGCTTTTCTGTAAGTTTCTTGCACAT
GGTGATGCAGAATTTATATCGTTCGTTCAGATTCTTGACAACTTGTTTCACAGCTGTGGATGGGCTCAGT
TTCCCGGACTTGATCTGGGCTTTGGCAAGATGCAGAGAAGCCGCAAGCAGCTGTGCTGCTTTCATGTACA
ACACCAGCTGCTCCACCCGCCCCCAGTCTTTGCTCAGCTGACTGATCTGGTCCACCACCACACTCTCCTG
GATCTGGTACAAGGACACAGCAGATGTGCACAGCTCAGGGTTTCCTCCCCTCATGGCTGTCAGGTCCAGC
ACACACTCAGTGAACATCAGCATCACATTCAGATGGCGTAAGGTGTCTGTGTGTTCCCGCTCCATCAGCG
TCTCCTCCGGCAGTTCAGGGGCTTCAAAGGTGATGAGCCCCTCTAGGCTGGGGGGTGAAGCACCGTAAGG
CACGTATCT
