[The description below was written by a language model from this plasmid's Addgene catalogue record.]
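Description:
pDONR223-ULK2 is a Gateway entry clone built on the Invitrogen pDONR223 donor backbone (about 5 kb without insert) and carrying the human ULK2 open reading frame, an insert of roughly 3.1 kb. ULK2 (unc-51-like kinase 2, also known as ATG1B or Unc51.2) is a human kinase named for its relation to the C. elegans unc-51 gene. The plasmid is maintained in E. coli as a high-copy replicon under spectinomycin selection. The ORF was introduced by Gateway recombination, so in a clone of this type it is expected to sit between attL recombination sites. No feature table accompanies the record, however, so the individual backbone elements, including the origin of replication, are not itemised. M13 forward and reverse primer sites flank the insert for sequence verification.

The construct carries no stated promoter for expression in eukaryotic cells and is not meant to be transfected directly; it serves purely as a shuttle for the coding sequence. The ORF was deliberately cloned without a stop codon, so that an LR recombination reaction into a destination vector places it in frame with a C-terminal epitope tag and a stop codon supplied by that vector. The depositors point to a companion set of lentiviral destination vectors (pLX301 to pLX304), obtained separately, for expressing such ORFs in mammalian cells. The clone belongs to a kit of ORF entry clones and is associated with a study of resistance to RAF inhibition through reactivation of the MAP kinase pathway. This context suggests use in gain-of-function expression screens and in follow-up studies of individual kinases.
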