Addgene plasmid #23474: pDONR223-ULK2
Depositing lab: William Hahn & David Root. Depositing organization: Dana-Farber Cancer Institute. Publication: COT drives resistance to RAF inhibition through MAP kinase pathway reactivation. Johannessen CM, Boehm JS, Kim SY, Thomas SR, Wardwell L, Johnson LA, Emery CM, Stransky N, Cogdill AP, Barretina J, Caponigro G, Hieronymus H, Murray RR, Salehi-Ashtiani K, Hill DE, Vidal M, Zhao JJ, Yang X, Alkan O, Kim S, Harris JL, Wilson CJ, Myer VE, Finan PM, Root DE, Roberts TM, Golub T, Flaherty KT, Dummer R, Weber BL, Sellers WR, Schlegel R, Wargo JA, Hahn WC, Garraway LA. Nature. 2010 Dec 16;468(7326):968-72. doi: 10.1038/nature09627 PubMed 21107320.
Backbone
  Vector backbone: pDONR223
  Backbone manufacturer: Invitrogen
  Backbone size w/o insert (bp): 5005
  Vector type: Gateway Donor vector
Growth in bacteria
  Bacterial resistance: Spectinomycin, 50 μg/mL
  Growth temperature: 37°C
  Growth strain: DH5alpha
  Copy number: High Copy
Gene/Insert
  Gene/Insert name: ULK2 (alt name: unc-51-like kinase 2 (C. elegans))
  Species: H. sapiens (human)
  Insert size (bp): 3111
  Entrez Gene: ULK2 (a.k.a. ATG1B, Unc51.2)
  Cloning method: Gateway Cloning
  Sequencing primers: 5′ M13pUC-fwd; 3′ M13rev
Terms and licenses: Academic/Nonprofit Terms; Industry Terms: Not Available to Industry
Depositor comments: The ORF has no Stop codon. This design enables easy recombination into a destination vector to add an epitope tag of choice and Stop codon to the ORF. Do NOT use this plasmid directly for transfections. A set of 4 custom lentiviral vectors is available ( pLX301 (http://www.addgene.org/25895/) , pLX302 (http://www.addgene.org/25896/) , pLX303 (http://www.addgene.org/25897/) , pLX304 (http://www.addgene.org/25890/) ) to be used to express these ORFs in mammalian cells. These plasmids are not included in the kit and must be ordered separately.
How to cite: pDONR223-ULK2 was a gift from William Hahn & David Root (Addgene plasmid # 23474 ; http://n2t.net/addgene:23474 ; RRID:Addgene_23474)
